>Addgene plasmid #75145 | eSrtA(2A-9) pET29b | addgene full sequence | sequence record 466935 | Addgene Long Read Sequencing Result
CCTATAGTGAGTCGTATTAATTTCGCGGGATCGAGATCGATCTCGATCCTCTACGCCGGACGCATCGTGG
CCGGCATCACCGGCGCCACAGGTGCGGTTGCTGGCGCCTATATCGCCGACATCACCGATGGGGAAGATCG
GGCTCGCCACTTCGGGCTCATGAGCGCTTGTTTCGGCGTGGGTATGGTGGCAGGCCCCGTGGCCGGGGGA
CTGTTGGGCGCCATCTCCTTGCATGCACCATTCCTTGCGGCGGCGGTGCTCAACGGCCTCAACCTACTAC
TGGGCTGCTTCCTAATGCAGGAGTCGCATAAGGGAGAGCGTCGAGATCCCGGACACCATCGAATGGCGCA
AAACCTTTCGCGGTATGGCATGATAGCGCCCGGAAGAGAGTCAATTCAGGGTGGTGAATGTGAAACCAGT
AACGTTATACGATGTCGCAGAGTATGCCGGTGTCTCTTATCAGACCGTTTCCCGCGTGGTGAACCAGGCC
AGCCACGTTTCTGCGAAAACGCGGGAAAAAGTGGAAGCGGCGATGGCGGAGCTGAATTACATTCCCAACC
GCGTGGCACAACAACTGGCGGGCAAACAGTCGTTGCTGATTGGCGTTGCCACCTCCAGTCTGGCCCTGCA
CGCGCCGTCGCAAATTGTCGCGGCGATTAAATCTCGCGCCGATCAACTGGGTGCCAGCGTGGTGGTGTCG
ATGGTAGAACGAAGCGGCGTCGAAGCCTGTAAAGCGGCGGTGCACAATCTTCTCGCGCAACGCGTCAGTG
GGCTGATCATTAACTATCCGCTGGATGACCAGGATGCCATTGCTGTGGAAGCTGCCTGCACTAATGTTCC
GGCGTTATTTCTTGATGTCTCTGACCAGACACCCATCAACAGTATTATTTTCTCCCATGAAGACGGTACG
CGACTGGGCGTGGAGCATCTGGTCGCATTGGGTCACCAGCAAATCGCGCTGTTAGCGGGCCCATTAAGTT
CTGTCTCGGCGCGTCTGCGTCTGGCTGGCTGGCATAAATATCTCACTCGCAATCAAATTCAGCCGATAGC
GGAACGGGAAGGCGACTGGAGTGCCATGTCCGGTTTTCAACAAACCATGCAAATGCTGAATGAGGGCATC
GTTCCCACTGCGATGCTGGTTGCCAACGATCAGATGGCGCTGGGCGCAATGCGCGCCATTACCGAGTCCG
GGCTGCGCGTTGGTGCGGACATCTCGGTAGTGGGATACGACGATACCGAAGACAGCTCATGTTATATCCC
GCCGTTAACCACCATCAAACAGGATTTTCGCCTGCTGGGGCAAACCAGCGTGGACCGCTTGCTGCAACTC
TCTCAGGGCCAGGCGGTGAAGGGCAATCAGCTGTTGCCCGTCTCACTGGTGAAAAGAAAAACCACCCTGG
CGCCCAATACGCAAACCGCCTCTCCCCGCGCGTTGGCCGATTCATTAATGCAGCTGGCACGACAGGTTTC
CCGACTGGAAAGCGGGCAGTGAGCGCAACGCAATTAATGTAAGTTAGCTCACTCATTAGGCACCGGGATC
TCGACCGATGCCCTTGAGAGCCTTCAACCCAGTCAGCTCCTTCCGGTGGGCGCGGGGCATGACTATCGTC
GCCGCACTTATGACTGTCTTCTTTATCATGCAACTCGTAGGACAGGTGCCGGCAGCGCTCTGGGTCATTT
TCGGCGAGGACCGCTTTCGCTGGAGCGCGACGATGATCGGCCTGTCGCTTGCGGTATTCGGAATCTTGCA
CGCCCTCGCTCAAGCCTTCGTCACTGGTCCCGCCACCAAACGTTTCGGCGAGAAGCAGGCCATTATCGCC
GGCATGGCGGCCCCACGGGTGCGCATGATCGTGCTCCTGTCGTTGAGGACCCGGCTAGGCTGGCGGGGTT
GCCTTACTGGTTAGCAGAATGAATCACCGATACGCGAGCGAACGTGAAGCGACTGCTGCTGCAAAACGTC
TGCGACCTGAGCAACAACATGAATGGTCTTCGGTTTCCGTGTTTCGTAAAGTCTGGAAACGCGGAAGTCA
GCGCCCTGCACCATTATGTTCCGGATCTGCATCGCAGGATGCTGCTGGCTACCCTGTGGAACACCTACAT
CTGTATTAACGAAGCGCTGGCATTGACCCTGAGTGATTTTTCTCTGGTCCCGCCGCATCCATACCGCCAG
TTGTTTACCCTCACAACGTTCCAGTAACCGGGCATGTTCATCATCAGTAACCCGTATCGTGAGCATCCTC
TCTCGTTTCATCGGTATCATTACCCCCATGAACAGAAATCCCCCTTACACGGAGGCATCAGTGACCAAAC
AGGAAAAAACCGCCCTTAACATGGCCCGCTTTATCAGAAGCCAGACATTAACGCTTCTGGAGAAACTCAA
CGAGCTGGACGCGGATGAACAGGCAGACATCTGTGAATCGCTTCACGACCACGCTGATGAGCTTTACCGC
AGCTGCCTCGCGCGTTTCGGTGATGACGGTGAAAACCTCTGACACATGCAGCTCCCGGAGACGGTCACAG
CTTGTCTGTAAGCGGATGCCGGGAGCAGACAAGCCCGTCAGGGCGCGTCAGCGGGTGTTGGCGGGTGTCG
GGGCGCAGCCATGACCCAGTCACGTAGCGATAGCGGAGTGTATACTGGCTTAACTATGCGGCATCAGAGC
AGATTGTACTGAGAGTGCACCATTGCGGTGTGAAATACCGCACAGATGCGTAAGGAGAAAATACCGCATC
AGGCGCTCTTCCGCTTCCTCGCTCACTGACTCGCTGCGCTCGGTCGTTCGGCTGCGGCGAGCGGTATCAG
CTCACTCAAAGGCGGTAATACGGTTATCCACAGAATCAGGGGATAACGCAGGAAAGAACATGTGAGCAAA
AGGCCAGCAAAAGGCCAGGAACCGTAAAAAGGCCGCGTTGCTGGCGTTTTTCCATAGGCTCCGCCCCCCT
GACGAGCATCACAAAAATCGACGCTCAAGTCAGAGGTGGCGAAACCCGACAGGACTATAAAGATACCAGG
CGTTTCCCCCTGGAAGCTCCCTCGTGCGCTCTCCTGTTCCGACCCTGCCGCTTACCGGATACCTGTCCGC
CTTTCTCCCTTCGGGAAGCGTGGCGCTTTCTCATAGCTCACGCTGTAGGTATCTCAGTTCGGTGTAGGTC
GTTCGCTCCAAGCTGGGCTGTGTGCACGAACCCCCCGTTCAGCCCGACCGCTGCGCCTTATCCGGTAACT
ATCGTCTTGAGTCCAACCCGGTAAGACACGACTTATCGCCACTGGCAGCAGCCACTGGTAACAGGATTAG
CAGAGCGAGGTATGTAGGCGGTGCTACAGAGTTCTTGAAGTGGTGGCCTAACTACGGCTACACTAGAAGG
ACAGTATTTGGTATCTGCGCTCTGCTGAAGCCAGTTACCTTCGGAAAAAGAGTTGGTAGCTCTTGATCCG
GCAAACAAACCACCGCTGGTAGCGGTGGTTTTTTTGTTTGCAAGCAGCAGATTACGCGCAGAAAAAAAGG
ATCTCAAGAAGATCCTTTGATCTTTTCTACGGGGTCTGACGCTCAGTGGAACGAAAACTCACGTTAAGGG
ATTTTGGTCATGAACAATAAAACTGTCTGCTTACATAAACAGTAATACAAGGGGTGTTATGAGCCATATT
CAACGGGAAACGTCTTGCTCTAGGCCGCGATTAAATTCCAACATGGATGCTGATTTATATGGGTATAAAT
GGGCTCGCGATAATGTCGGGCAATCAGGTGCGACAATCTATCGATTGTATGGGAAGCCCGATGCGCCAGA
GTTGTTTCTGAAACATGGCAAAGGTAGCGTTGCCAATGATGTTACAGATGAGATGGTCAGACTAAACTGG
CTGACGGAATTTATGCCTCTTCCGACCATCAAGCATTTTATCCGTACTCCTGATGATGCATGGTTACTCA
CCACTGCGATCCCCGGGAAAACAGCATTCCAGGTATTAGAAGAATATCCTGATTCAGGTGAAAATATTGT
TGATGCGCTGGCAGTGTTCCTGCGCCGGTTGCATTCGATTCCTGTTTGTAATTGTCCTTTTAACAGCGAT
CGCGTATTTCGTCTCGCTCAGGCGCAATCACGAATGAATAACGGTTTGGTTGATGCGAGTGATTTTGATG
ACGAGCGTAATGGCTGGCCTGTTGAACAAGTCTGGAAAGAAATGCATAAACTTTTGCCATTCTCACCGGA
TTCAGTCGTCACTCATGGTGATTTCTCACTTGATAACCTTATTTTTGACGAGGGGAAATTAATAGGTTGT
ATTGATGTTGGACGAGTCGGAATCGCAGACCGATACCAGGATCTTGCCATCCTATGGAACTGCCTCGGTG
AGTTTTCTCCTTCATTACAGAAACGGCTTTTTCAAAAATATGGTATTGATAATCCTGATATGAATAAATT
GCAGTTTCATTTGATGCTCGATGAGTTTTTCTAAGAATTAATTCATGAGCGGATACATATTTGAATGTAT
TTAGAAAAATAAACAAATAGGGGTTCCGCGCACATTTCCCCGAAAAGTGCCACCTAAATTGTAAGCGTTA
ATATTTTGTTAAAATTCGCGTTAAATTTTTGTTAAATCAGCTCATTTTTTAACCAATAGGCCGAAATCGG
CAAAATCCCTTATAAATCAAAAGAATAGACCGAGATAGGGT
[37 nt withheld, positions 4662-4698]
AAAGAACGTGGACTCCAACGTCAAAGG
[49 nt withheld, positions 4726-4774]
T
[91 nt withheld, positions 4776-4866]
G
[124 nt withheld, positions 4868-4991]
CCCATTCGCCAATCCGGATATAGTTCCTCCTTTCAGCAAAAAACCCCTCAAGACCCGTTTAGAGGCCCCA
AGGGGTTATGCTAGTTATTGCTCAGCGGTGGCAGCAGCCAACTCAGCTTCCTTTCGGGCTTTGTTAGCAG
CCGGATCTCAGTGGTGGTGGTGGTGGTGGGATCCTTTCACTTCGGTCGCCACAAAAATTTTACGGGATTC
CCACACGCCGGTTTCTTCGTTATAATCATCGCAGGTCACCAGGGTCAACTGTTTATCTTTGCCTTCCTGT
TCATCCAGCACTTCCACCGCGTTCGGATGCACCTTACGAATGCTGGTCATTTTATATATACGGGTTTCGT
TGCCCACTTTAAAATACACCATGCTGCCAGGTTTCGCCGCTTTCAGGTTGGTAAACTGATAGTTCGGACG
ATCAATAAAGGTATGGCCCGCAATGCTAATGTTCTGATCATCCAGGCTTTCGTTTTCGTCATGAAAGCAC
ACGCCCCGGTTCAGCTGTTCACGGGTCGCCGGGCCCGGATACACCGGTTCTTTAATATCCGCATCCGGAA
TTTCAATATAACCCGCCACTTTGCTTTTATCTTTCGGAATCTGCGGTTTCGCCTGCATATGTATATCTCC
TTCTTAAAGTTAAACAAAATTATTTCTAGAGGGGAATTGTTATCCGCTCACAATTCC
Features (pLannotate 1.2.2; 19 found; start..end, strand, type, name):
      1..19      -  promoter       T7 promoter: promoter for bacteriophage T7 RNA polymerase
     45..324     +  CDS            TcR (fragment): tetracycline efflux protein; tet; confers resistance to tetracycline
    332..409     +  promoter       lacI promoter: lacI
    410..1492    +  CDS            lacI: lac repressor; lacI; The lac repressor binds to the lac operator to inhibit transcription in E. coli. This inhibition can be relieved by adding lactose or isopropyl-β-D-thiogalactopyranoside (IPTG).
   1505..1526    +  protein_bind   CAP binding site: CAP binding activates transcription in the presence of cAMP. E. coli catabolite activator protein
   1541..1832    +  CDS            TcR (fragment): tetracycline efflux protein; tet; confers resistance to tetracycline
   1904..2284    -  CDS            YPB1_ECOLX: Protein predicted: Swiss-Prot protein existence level 4. From Escherichia coli.
   2301..2492    +  CDS            rop: Rop protein, which maintains plasmids at low copy number; rop
   2594..2733    +  misc_feature   bom: basis of mobility region from pBR322
   2919..3507    -  rep_origin     ori: high-copy-number ColE1/pMB1/pBR322/pUC origin of replication
   3629..4444    +  CDS            KanR: aminoglycoside phosphotransferase; aph(3')-Ia; confers resistance to kanamycin in bacteria or G418 (Geneticin®) in eukaryotes
   4453..4510    -  promoter       AmpR promoter (fragment): bla
   4563..4991    -  rep_origin     f1 ori (sequence partly withheld): f1 bacteriophage origin of replication; arrow indicates direction of (+) strand synthesis
   5028..5075    -  terminator     T7 terminator: transcription terminator for bacteriophage T7 RNA polymerase
   5083..5132    -  CDS            SET1 (fragment): solubility-enhancement tag derived from T7 phage gene 10B
   5142..5160    -  CDS            9xHis (fragment): 9xHis affinity tag
   5166..5618    -  CDS            srtA (fragment): SRTA_STAA8 - Experimental evidence at protein level: Swiss-Prot protein existence level 1. Transpeptidase that anchors surface proteins to the cell wall (PubMed:10427003, PubMed:10446208, PubMed:10535938, PubMed:11714722, PubMed:14769030, PubMed:15247224). Recognizes and modifies its substrate by proteolytic cleavage of a C-terminal sorting signal. Following cleavage, a covalent intermediate is formed via a thioester bond between the sortase and its substrate, which is then transferred and covalently attached to the cell wall (PubMed:10446208, PubMed:10535938, PubMed:11714722, PubMed:14769030,
   5617..5639    -  RBS            RBS: efficient ribosome binding site from bacteriophage T7 gene 10 (Olins and Rangwala, 1989)
   5654..5678    -  protein_bind   lac operator: The lac repressor binds to the lac operator to inhibit transcription in E. coli. This inhibition can be relieved by adding lactose or isopropyl-β-D-thiogalactopyranoside (IPTG). lac repressor encoded by lacI
