>Addgene plasmid #75145 | eSrtA(2A-9) pET29b | analyzer sequence | sequence record 142058
TGGCGAATGGG
[124 nt withheld, positions 12-135]
C
[91 nt withheld, positions 137-227]
A
[49 nt withheld, positions 229-277]
CCTTTGACGTTGGAGTCCACGTTCTTT
[37 nt withheld, positions 305-341]
ACCCTATCTCGGTCTATTCTTTTGATTTATAAGGGATTTTGCCGATTTCGGCCTATTGGTTAAAAAATGA
GCTGATTTAACAAAAATTTAACGCGAATTTTAACAAAATATTAACGTTTACAATTTCAGGTGGCACTTTT
CGGGGAAATGTGCGCGGAACCCCTATTTGTTTATTTTTCTAAATACATTCAAATATGTATCCGCTCATGA
ATTAATTCTTAGAAAAACTCATCGAGCATCAAATGAAACTGCAATTTATTCATATCAGGATTATCAATAC
CATATTTTTGAAAAAGCCGTTTCTGTAATGAAGGAGAAAACTCACCGAGGCAGTTCCATAGGATGGCAAG
ATCCTGGTATCGGTCTGCGATTCCGACTCGTCCAACATCAATACAACCTATTAATTTCCCCTCGTCAAAA
ATAAGGTTATCAAGTGAGAAATCACCATGAGTGACGACTGAATCCGGTGAGAATGGCAAAAGTTTATGCA
TTTCTTTCCAGACTTGTTCAACAGGCCAGCCATTACGCTCGTCATCAAAATCACTCGCATCAACCAAACC
GTTATTCATTCGTGATTGCGCCTGAGCGAGACGAAATACGCGATCGCTGTTAAAAGGACAATTACAAACA
GGAATCGAATGCAACCGGCGCAGGAACACTGCCAGCGCATCAACAATATTTTCACCTGAATCAGGATATT
CTTCTAATACCTGGAATGCTGTTTTCCCGGGGATCGCAGTGGTGAGTAACCATGCATCATCAGGAGTACG
GATAAAATGCTTGATGGTCGGAAGAGGCATAAATTCCGTCAGCCAGTTTAGTCTGACCATCTCATCTGTA
ACATCATTGGCAACGCTACCTTTGCCATGTTTCAGAAACAACTCTGGCGCATCGGGCTTCCCATACAATC
GATAGATTGTCGCACCTGATTGCCCGACATTATCGCGAGCCCATTTATACCCATATAAATCAGCATCCAT
GTTGGAATTTAATCGCGGCCTAGAGCAAGACGTTTCCCGTTGAATATGGCTCATAACACCCCTTGTATTA
CTGTTTATGTAAGCAGACAGTTTTATTGTTCATGACCAAAATCCCTTAACGTGAGTTTTCGTTCCACTGA
GCGTCAGACCCCGTAGAAAAGATCAAAGGATCTTCTTGAGATCCTTTTTTTCTGCGCGTAATCTGCTGCT
TGCAAACAAAAAAACCACCGCTACCAGCGGTGGTTTGTTTGCCGGATCAAGAGCTACCAACTCTTTTTCC
GAAGGTAACTGGCTTCAGCAGAGCGCAGATACCAAATACTGTCCTTCTAGTGTAGCCGTAGTTAGGCCAC
CACTTCAAGAACTCTGTAGCACCGCCTACATACCTCGCTCTGCTAATCCTGTTACCAGTGGCTGCTGCCA
GTGGCGATAAGTCGTGTCTTACCGGGTTGGACTCAAGACGATAGTTACCGGATAAGGCGCAGCGGTCGGG
CTGAACGGGGGGTTCGTGCACACAGCCCAGCTTGGAGCGAACGACCTACACCGAACTGAGATACCTACAG
CGTGAGCTATGAGAAAGCGCCACGCTTCCCGAAGGGAGAAAGGCGGACAGGTATCCGGTAAGCGGCAGGG
TCGGAACAGGAGAGCGCACGAGGGAGCTTCCAGGGGGAAACGCCTGGTATCTTTATAGTCCTGTCGGGTT
TCGCCACCTCTGACTTGAGCGTCGATTTTTGTGATGCTCGTCAGGGGGGCGGAGCCTATGGAAAAACGCC
AGCAACGCGGCCTTTTTACGGTTCCTGGCCTTTTGCTGGCCTTTTGCTCACATGTTCTTTCCTGCGTTAT
CCCCTGATTCTGTGGATAACCGTATTACCGCCTTTGAGTGAGCTGATACCGCTCGCCGCAGCCGAACGAC
CGAGCGCAGCGAGTCAGTGAGCGAGGAAGCGGAAGAGCGCCTGATGCGGTATTTTCTCCTTACGCATCTG
TGCGGTATTTCACACCGCATATATGGTGCACTCTCAGTACAATCTGCTCTGATGCCGCATAGTTAAGCCA
GTATACACTCCGCTATCGCTACGTGACTGGGTCATGGCTGCGCCCCGACACCCGCCAACACCCGCTGACG
CGCCCTGACGGGCTTGTCTGCTCCCGGCATCCGCTTACAGACAAGCTGTGACCGTCTCCGGGAGCTGCAT
GTGTCAGAGGTTTTCACCGTCATCACCGAAACGCGCGAGGCAGCTGCGGTAAAGCTCATCAGCGTGGTCG
TGAAGCGATTCACAGATGTCTGCCTGTTCATCCGCGTCCAGCTCGTTGAGTTTCTCCAGAAGCGTTAATG
TCTGGCTTCTGATAAAGCGGGCCATGTTAAGGGCGGTTTTTTCCTGTTTGGTCACTGATGCCTCCGTGTA
AGGGGGATTTCTGTTCATGGGGGTAATGATACCGATGAAACGAGAGAGGATGCTCACGATACGGGTTACT
GATGATGAACATGCCCGGTTACTGGAACGTTGTGAGGGTAAACAACTGGCGGTATGGATGCGGCGGGACC
AGAGAAAAATCACTCAGGGTCAATGCCAGCGCTTCGTTAATACAGATGTAGGTGTTCCACAGGGTAGCCA
GCAGCATCCTGCGATGCAGATCCGGAACATAATGGTGCAGGGCGCTGACTTCCGCGTTTCCAGACTTTAC
GAAACACGGAAACCGAAGACCATTCATGTTGTTGCTCAGGTCGCAGACGTTTTGCAGCAGCAGTCGCTTC
ACGTTCGCTCGCGTATCGGTGATTCATTCTGCTAACCAGTAAGGCAACCCCGCCAGCCTAGCCGGGTCCT
CAACGACAGGAGCACGATCATGCGCACCCGTGGGGCCGCCATGCCGGCGATAATGGCCTGCTTCTCGCCG
AAACGTTTGGTGGCGGGACCAGTGACGAAGGCTTGAGCGAGGGCGTGCAAGATTCCGAATACCGCAAGCG
ACAGGCCGATCATCGTCGCGCTCCAGCGAAAGCGGTCCTCGCCGAAAATGACCCAGAGCGCTGCCGGCAC
CTGTCCTACGAGTTGCATGATAAAGAAGACAGTCATAAGTGCGGCGACGATAGTCATGCCCCGCGCCCAC
CGGAAGGAGCTGACTGGGTTGAAGGCTCTCAAGGGCATCGGTCGAGATCCCGGTGCCTAATGAGTGAGCT
AACTTACATTAATTGCGTTGCGCTCACTGCCCGCTTTCCAGTCGGGAAACCTGTCGTGCCAGCTGCATTA
ATGAATCGGCCAACGCGCGGGGAGAGGCGGTTTGCGTATTGGGCGCCAGGGTGGTTTTTCTTTTCACCAG
TGAGACGGGCAACAGCTGATTGCCCTTCACCGCCTGGCCCTGAGAGAGTTGCAGCAAGCGGTCCACGCTG
GTTTGCCCCAGCAGGCGAAAATCCTGTTTGATGGTGGTTAACGGCGGGATATAACATGAGCTGTCTTCGG
TATCGTCGTATCCCACTACCGAGATGTCCGCACCAACGCGCAGCCCGGACTCGGTAATGGCGCGCATTGC
GCCCAGCGCCATCTGATCGTTGGCAACCAGCATCGCAGTGGGAACGATGCCCTCATTCAGCATTTGCATG
GTTTGTTGAAAACCGGACATGGCACTCCAGTCGCCTTCCCGTTCCGCTATCGGCTGAATTTGATTGCGAG
TGAGATATTTATGCCAGCCAGCCAGACGCAGACGCGCCGAGACAGAACTTAATGGGCCCGCTAACAGCGC
GATTTGCTGGTGACCCAATGCGACCAGATGCTCCACGCCCAGTCGCGTACCGTCTTCATGGGAGAAAATA
ATACTGTTGATGGGTGTCTGGTCAGAGACATCAAGAAATAACGCCGGAACATTAGTGCAGGCAGCTTCCA
CAGCAATGGCATCCTGGTCATCCAGCGGATAGTTAATGATCAGCCCACTGACGCGTTGCGCGAGAAGATT
GTGCACCGCCGCTTTACAGGCTTCGACGCCGCTTCGTTCTACCATCGACACCACCACGCTGGCACCCAGT
TGATCGGCGCGAGATTTAATCGCCGCGACAATTTGCGACGGCGCGTGCAGGGCCAGACTGGAGGTGGCAA
CGCCAATCAGCAACGACTGTTTGCCCGCCAGTTGTTGTGCCACGCGGTTGGGAATGTAATTCAGCTCCGC
CATCGCCGCTTCCACTTTTTCCCGCGTTTTCGCAGAAACGTGGCTGGCCTGGTTCACCACGCGGGAAACG
GTCTGATAAGAGACACCGGCATACTCTGCGACATCGTATAACGTTACTGGTTTCACATTCACCACCCTGA
ATTGACTCTCTTCCGGGCGCTATCATGCCATACCGCGAAAGGTTTTGCGCCATTCGATGGTGTCCGGGAT
CTCGACGCTCTCCCTTATGCGACTCCTGCATTAGGAAGCAGCCCAGTAGTAGGTTGAGGCCGTTGAGCAC
CGCCGCCGCAAGGAATGGTGCATGCAAGGAGATGGCGCCCAACAGTCCCCCGGCCACGGGGCCTGCCACC
ATACCCACGCCGAAACAAGCGCTCATGAGCCCGAAGTGGCGAGCCCGATCTTCCCCATCGGTGATGTCGG
CGATATAGGCGCCAGCAACCGCACCTGTGGCGCCGGTGATGCCGGCCACGATGCGTCCGGCGTAGAGGAT
CGAGATCGATCTCGATCCCGCGAAATTAATACGACTCACTATAGGGGAATTGTGAGCGGATAACAATTCC
CCTCTAGAAATAATTTTGTTTAACTTTAAGAAGGAGATATACATATGCAGGCGAAACCGCAGATTCCGAA
AGATAAAAGCAAAGTGGCGGGTTATATTGAAATTCCGGATGCGGATATTAAAGAACCGGTGTATCCGGGC
CCGGCGACCCGTGAACAGCTGAACCGGGGCGTGTGCTTTCATGACGAAAACGAAAGCCTGGATGATCAGA
ACATTAGCATTGCGGGCCATACCTTTATTGATCGTCCGAACTATCAGTTTACCAACCTGAAAGCGGCGAA
ACCTGGCAGCATGGTGTATTTTAAAGTGGGCAACGAAACCCGTATATATAAAATGACCAGCATTCGTAAG
GTGCATCCGAACGCGGTGGAAGTGCTGGATGAACAGGAAGGCAAAGATAAACAGTTGACCCTGGTGACCT
GCGATGATTATAACGAAGAAACCGGCGTGTGGGAATCCCGTAAAATTTTTGTGGCGACCGAAGTGAAAGG
ATCCCACCACCACCACCACCACTGAGATCCGGCTGCTAACAAAGCCCGAAAGGAAGCTGAGTTGGCTGCT
GCCACCGCTGAGCAATAACTAGCATAACCCCTTGGGGCCTCTAAACGGGTCTTGAGGGGTTTTTTGCTGA
AAGGAGGAACTATATCCGGAT
Features (pLannotate 1.2.2; 19 found; start..end, strand, type, name):
     12..467     +  rep_origin     f1 ori (sequence partly withheld): f1 bacteriophage origin of replication; arrow indicates direction of (+) strand synthesis
    494..551     +  promoter       AmpR promoter (fragment): bla
    560..1375    -  CDS            KanR: aminoglycoside phosphotransferase; aph(3')-Ia; confers resistance to kanamycin in bacteria or G418 (Geneticin®) in eukaryotes
   1497..2085    +  rep_origin     ori: high-copy-number ColE1/pMB1/pBR322/pUC origin of replication
   2271..2413    -  misc_feature   bom: basis of mobility region from pBR322
   2515..2706    -  CDS            rop: Rop protein, which maintains plasmids at low copy number; rop
   2723..3103    +  CDS            YPB1_ECOLX: Protein predicted: Swiss-Prot protein existence level 4. From Escherichia coli.
   3175..3466    -  CDS            TcR (fragment): tetracycline efflux protein; tet; confers resistance to tetracycline
   3481..3502    -  protein_bind   CAP binding site: CAP binding activates transcription in the presence of cAMP. E. coli catabolite activator protein
   3515..4597    -  CDS            lacI: lac repressor; lacI; The lac repressor binds to the lac operator to inhibit transcription in E. coli. This inhibition can be relieved by adding lactose or isopropyl-β-D-thiogalactopyranoside (IPTG).
   4598..4675    -  promoter       lacI promoter: lacI
   4683..4962    -  CDS            TcR (fragment): tetracycline efflux protein; tet; confers resistance to tetracycline
   4988..5006    +  promoter       T7 promoter: promoter for bacteriophage T7 RNA polymerase
   5007..5031    +  protein_bind   lac operator: The lac repressor binds to the lac operator to inhibit transcription in E. coli. This inhibition can be relieved by adding lactose or isopropyl-β-D-thiogalactopyranoside (IPTG). lac repressor encoded by lacI
   5046..5068    +  RBS            RBS: efficient ribosome binding site from bacteriophage T7 gene 10 (Olins and Rangwala, 1989)
   5067..5519    +  CDS            srtA (fragment): SRTA_STAA8 - Experimental evidence at protein level: Swiss-Prot protein existence level 1. Transpeptidase that anchors surface proteins to the cell wall (PubMed:10427003, PubMed:10446208, PubMed:10535938, PubMed:11714722, PubMed:14769030, PubMed:15247224). Recognizes and modifies its substrate by proteolytic cleavage of a C-terminal sorting signal. Following cleavage, a covalent intermediate is formed via a thioester bond between the sortase and its substrate, which is then transferred and covalently attached to the cell wall (PubMed:10446208, PubMed:10535938, PubMed:11714722, PubMed:14769030,
   5525..5543    +  CDS            9xHis (fragment): 9xHis affinity tag
   5553..5602    +  CDS            SET1 (fragment): solubility-enhancement tag derived from T7 phage gene 10B
   5610..5657    +  terminator     T7 terminator: transcription terminator for bacteriophage T7 RNA polymerase
