[The description below was written by a language model from this plasmid's Addgene catalogue record and pLannotate feature annotations shown in this document.]
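Description:
eSrtA(2A-9) pET29b is a bacterial expression plasmid built on the Novagen pET29b backbone for producing an evolved, specificity-reprogrammed variant of Staphylococcus aureus sortase A in E. coli. The plasmid replicates from a ColE1/pBR322-type origin accompanied by the rop gene and bom region. The catalogue lists it as high copy, although rop normally moderates copy number. Selection is by kanamycin through the aph(3')-Ia gene, and an f1 origin is also present. Two sequence records of about 5.7 kb are annotated. They show the same set of features in opposite orientations and differ in length by only a few bases.

The sortase coding region was cloned between NdeI and BamHI, downstream of a T7 promoter, lac operator and the T7 gene 10 ribosome binding site, and is followed by a backbone-encoded C-terminal 6xHis tag and the T7 terminator. The annotation tool labels the tag as a fragment of a 9xHis feature. It also reports short SET1, tetracycline-resistance and AmpR promoter fragments, which appear to be partial matches in backbone sequence rather than functional parts. A plasmid-borne lacI gene supplies the repressor, so transcription requires a host that provides T7 RNA polymerase and is relieved by IPTG.

The encoded enzyme lacks residues 1–59, which are dispensable for catalysis, and carries eleven substitutions relative to the eSrtA pentamutant: S102C, A104H, E105D, K138P, K152I, N160K, K162H, T164N, K173E, I182V and T196S. According to the depositor, these changes shift its preference from the native LPXTG sorting motif to LAXTG, a roughly 51,000-fold change in specificity, while activity stays comparable to eSrtA. The His-tagged enzyme serves as a transpeptidase that recognizes LAXTG substrates with high activity and specificity.
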