Addgene plasmid #75145: eSrtA(2A-9) pET29b
Purpose: reprogrammed sortase A variant that recognizes alternative substrate LAXTG with high activity and specificity
Depositing lab: David Liu. Depositing organization: Harvard University. Publication: Reprogramming the specificity of sortase enzymes. Dorr BM, Ham HO, An C, Chaikof EL, Liu DR. Proc Natl Acad Sci U S A. 2014 Sep 16;111(37):13343-8. doi: 10.1073/pnas.1411179111. Epub 2014 Sep 3. PubMed 25187567.
Backbone
  Vector backbone: pET29b
  Backbone manufacturer: Novagen
  Backbone size w/o insert (bp): 5370
  Vector type: Bacterial Expression
Growth in bacteria
  Bacterial resistance: Kanamycin, 50 μg/mL
  Growth temperature: 37°C
  Growth strain: DH5alpha
  Copy number: High Copy
Gene/Insert
  Gene/Insert name: reprogrammed sortase A variant (alt name: eSrtA 2A-9)
  Species: Staphylococcus aureus
  Insert size (bp): 441
  Mutation: S102C A104H E105D K138P K152I N160K K162H T164N K173E I182V T196S compared to eSrtA. Deleted amino acids 1-59 (which do not affect catalytic activity).
  Promoter: T7
  Tag / fusion protein: 6x His (C terminal on backbone)
  Cloning method: Restriction Enzyme; 5′ cloning site NdeI (not destroyed); 3′ cloning site BamHI (not destroyed)
  Sequencing primers: 5′ T7; 3′ T7-term
Terms and licenses: Academic/Nonprofit Terms; Industry Terms: Not Available to Industry
Depositor comments: eSrtA(2A-9) has 51,000 fold change in substrate specificity with activity comparable to eSrtA and it prefers LAXTG substrate over wild-type LPXTG. See sortase A pentamutant (eSrtA) in pET29 for original eSrtA (Addgene plasmid# 75144).
How to cite: eSrtA(2A-9) pET29b was a gift from David Liu (Addgene plasmid # 75145 ; http://n2t.net/addgene:75145 ; RRID:Addgene_75145)
