>Addgene plasmid #75145 | eSrtA(2A-9) pET29b | addgene partial sequence | sequence record 146102 | T7 5'-TAATACGACTCACTATAGGG-3'
ACTTTAAGAAGGAGATATACATATGCAGGCGAAACCGCAGATTCCGAAAGATAAAAGCAAAGTGGCGGGT
TATATTGAAATTCCGGATGCGGATATTAAAGAACCGGTGTATCCGGGCCCGGCGACCCGTGAACAGCTGA
ACCGGGGCGTGTGCTTTCATGACGAAAACGAAAGCCTGGATGATCAGAACATTAGCATTGCGGGCCATAC
CTTTATTGATCGTCCGAACTATCAGTTTACCAACCTGAAAGCGGCGAAACCTGGCAGCATGGTGTATTTT
AAAGTGGGCAACGAAACCCGTATATATAAAATGACCAGCATTCGTAAGGTGCATCCGAACGCGGTGGAAG
TGCTGGATGAACAGGAAGGCAAAGATAAACAGTTGACCCTGGTGACCTGCGATGATTATAACGAAGAAAC
CGGCGTGTGGGAATCCCGTAAAATTTTTGTGGCGACCGAAGTGAAAGGATCCCACCACCACCACCACCAC
TGAGATCCGGCTGCTAACAAAGCCCGAAAGGAAGCTGAGTTGGCTGCTGCCACCGCTGAGCAATAACTAG
CATAACCCCTTGGGGCCTCTAAACGGGTCTTGAGGGGTTTTTTGCTGAAAGGAGGAACTATATCCGGATT
GGCGAATGGG
[51 nt withheld, positions 641-691]
