>Addgene plasmid #75145 | eSrtA(2A-9) pET29b | addgene partial sequence | sequence record 146216 | T7term 5'-GCTAGTTATTGCTCAGCGG-3'
GCAGCCGGATCTCAGTGGTGGTGGTGGTGGTGGGATCCTTTCACTTCGGTCGCCACAAAAATTTTACGGG
ATTCCCACACGCCGGTTTCTTCGTTATAATCATCGCAGGTCACCAGGGTCAACTGTTTATCTTTGCCTTC
CTGTTCATCCAGCACTTCCACCGCGTTCGGATGCACCTTACGAATGCTGGTCATTTTATATATACGGGTT
TCGTTGCCCACTTTAAAATACACCATGCTGCCAGGTTTCGCCGCTTTCAGGTTGGTAAACTGATAGTTCG
GACGATCAATAAAGGTATGGCCCGCAATGCTAATGTTCTGATCATCCAGGCTTTCGTTTTCGTCATGAAA
GCACACGCCCCGGTTCAGCTGTTCACGGGTCGCCGGGCCCGGATACACCGGTTCTTTAATATCCGCATCC
GGAATTTCAATATAACCCGCCACTTTGCTTTTATCTTTCGGAATCTGCGGTTTCGCCTGCATATGTATAT
CTCCTTCTTAAAGTTAAACAAAATTATTTCTAGAGGGGAATTGTTATCCGCTCACAATTCCCCTATAGTG
AGTCGTATTAATTTCGCGGGATCGAGATCGATCTCGATCCTCTACGCCGGACGCATCGTGGCCGGCATCA
CCGGCGCCACAGGTGCGGTTGCTGGCGCCTATATCGCCGACATCACCGATGGGGAAGATCGGGCTCGCCA
CTTCGGGCTCATGAGCGCTTGTTTCGGCGTGGGTATGGTGGCAGGCCCCGTGGCCGG
